>Addgene plasmid #191185 | EK0501 SFFV-mCherry-SGc(MYC.s1)cSG-EGFP-(3xMS2) (FLP-IN) | addgene full sequence | sequence record 375474 | Addgene NGS Result
AGTATCTGCTCCCTGCTTGTGTGTTGGAGGTCGCTGAGTAGTGCGCGAGCAAAATTTAAGCTACAACAAG
GCAAGGCTTGACCGACAATTGCCGATAAAATAAAAGATTTTATTTAGTCTCCAGAAAAAGGGGGGAATGA
AAGACCCCACCTGTAGGTTTGGCAAGCTAGCTGCAGTAACGCCATTTTGCAAGGCATGGAAAAATACCAA
ACCAAGAATAGAGAAGTTCAGATCAAGGGCGGGTACATGAAAATAGCTAACGTTGGGCCAAACAGGATAT
CTGCGGTGAGCAGTTTCGGCCCCGGCCCGGGGCCAAGAACAGATGGTCACCGCAGTTTCGGCCCCGGCCC
GAGGCCAAGAACAGATGGTCCCCAGATATGGCCCAACCCTCAGCAGTTTCTTAAGACCCATCAGATGTTT
CCAGGCTCCCCCAAGGACCTGAAATGACCCTGCGCCTTATTTGAATTAACCAATCAGCCTGCTTCTCGCT
TCTGTTCGCGCGCTTCTGCTTCCCGAGCTCTATAAAAGAGCTCACAACCCCTCACTCGGCGCGCCAGTCC
TCCGACAGACTGAGTCGCCCGGGAAGCTTCGCCACCATGGTGAGCAAGGGCGAGGAGGATAACATGGCCA
TCATCAAGGAGTTCATGCGCTTCAAGGTGCACATGGAGGGCTCCGTGAACGGCCACGAGTTCGAGATCGA
GGGCGAGGGCGAGGGCCGCCCCTACGAGGGCACCCAGACCGCCAAGCTGAAGGTGACCAAGGGTGGCCCC
CTGCCCTTCGCCTGGGACATCCTGTCCCCTCAGTTCATGTACGGCTCCAAGGCCTACGTGAAGCACCCCG
CCGACATTCCCGACTACTTGAAGCTGTCCTTCCCCGAGGGCTTCAAGTGGGAGCGCGTGATGAACTTCGA
GGACGGCGGCGTGGTGACCGTGACCCAGGACTCCTCCCTGCAGGACGGCGAGTTCATCTACAAGGTGAAG
CTGCGCGGCACCAACTTCCCCTCCGACGGCCCCGTAATGCAGAAGAAGACCATGGGCTGGGAGGCCTCCT
CCGAGCGGATGTACCCCGAGGACGGCGCCCTGAAGGGCGAGATCAAGCAGAGGCTGAAGCTGAAGGACGG
CGGCCACTACGACGCTGAGGTCAAGACCACCTACAAGGCCAAGAAGCCCGTGCAGCTGCCCGGCGCCTAC
AACGTCAACATCAAGTTGGACATCACCTCCCACAACGAGGACTACACCATCGTGGAACAGTACGAACGCG
CCGAGGGCCGCCACTCCACCGGCGGCATGGACGAGCTGTACAAGAGCGACGCGTTGGAAGCCAGACACAA
ACAGAAAATTGTGGCTCCGGTGAAACAGACTTTGAATTTTGACCTTCTGAAGCTGGCGGGAGACGTCGAG
TCCAACCCCGGTCCCGGTACCGGATCCAAAGTTCTTTTATGCCCAAAGTCCAATTTGAGGCAGTTTACAT
TATAGCTAAATCTTTCAGTCTCAAGACTCAGCCAAGGTTGTGAGGTTACCGGTACTAGTGAGGCACGGCA
TAAGCAAAAGATCGTAGCCCCAGTAAAGCAAACACTCAACTTCGATCTACTCAAACTCGCAGGTGATGTG
GAATCTAATCCAGGACCCTCGAGTGTCTCAAAGGGCGAGGAACTTTTTACGGGCGTTGTTCCGATCCTCG
TCGAATTGGACGGGGACGTTAATGGGCATAAATTCTCAGTTAGTGGTGAGGGTGAGGGGGACGCGACATA
TGGGAAACTTACGCTGAAGTTCATATGTACCACCGGAAAATTGCCAGTGCCGTGGCCTACTCTCGTCACC
ACCCTGACATATGGTGTTCAGTGTTTTAGCCGGTATCCAGACCATATGAAACAGCACGATTTTTTTAAAT
CCGCTATGCCTGAAGGTTACGTACAGGAGCGAACGATATTTTTTAAAGACGACGGAAACTACAAAACTAG
AGCCGAGGTAAAATTCGAGGGTGACACTCTCGTGAACCGGATCGAACTGAAGGGCATAGATTTTAAGGAG
GATGGCAATATACTGGGCCACAAGCTCGAATACAACTATAATTCTCATAATGTCTATATCATGGCGGACA
AACAGAAAAACGGCATCAAGGTAAACTTTAAAATCCGACACAATATTGAGGACGGCTCTGTCCAGCTTGC
GGACCATTACCAACAGAACACGCCGATAGGGGATGGTCCAGTACTTCTCCCTGATAATCACTATTTGTCT
ACTCAGTCAGCTCTTAGCAAGGACCCAAACGAAAAACGGGATCACATGGTCCTTCTTGAGTTCGTCACTG
CGGCTGGGATAACACTCGGGATGGACGAACTGTATAAGTAGGCCGGAGGGCCCACGTACACCATCAGGGT
ACGTCTCAGACACCATCAGGGTCTGTCTGGTACAGCATCAGCGTACCATGGCCCGAACAAAAACTCATCT
CAGAAGAGGATCTGAATAGCGCCGTCGACCATCATCATAATCATCATTGAGTTTAAACCCGCTGATCAGC
CTCGACTGTGCCTTCTAGTTGCCAGCCATCTGTTGTTTGCCCCTCCCCCGTGCCTTCCTTGACCCTGGAA
GGTGCCACTCCCACTGTCCTTTCCTAATAAAATGAGGAAATTGCATCGCATTGTCTGAGTAGGTGTCATT
CTATTCTGGGGGGTGGGGTGGGGCAGGACAGCAAGGGGGAGGATTGGGAAGACAATAGCAGGCATGCTGG
GGATGCGGTGGGCTCTATGGAGATCTATCGATGTTCTGGGGATGCGGTGGGCTCTATGGCTTCTGAGGCG
GAAAGAACCAGCTGGGGCTCTAGGGGGTATCCCC
[124 nt withheld, positions 2835-2958]
C
[91 nt withheld, positions 2960-3050]
AGGGTGATGGTTCACGTACCTAGAAGTTCCTATTCCGAAGTTCCTATTCTCTAGAAAGTATAGGAACTTC
CTTGGCCAAAAAGCCTGAACTCACCGCGACGTCTGTCGAGAAGTTTCTGATCGAAAAGTTCGACAGCGTC
TCCGACCTGATGCAGCTCTCGGAGGGCGAAGAATCTCGTGCTTTCAGCTTCGATGTAGGAGGGCGTGGAT
ATGTCCTGCGGGTAAATAGCTGCGCCGATGGTTTCTACAAAGATCGTTATGTTTATCGGCACTTTGCATC
GGCCGCGCTCCCGATTCCGGAAGTGCTTGACATTGGGGAATTCAGCGAGAGCCTGACCTATTGCATCTCC
CGCCGTGCACAGGGTGTCACGTTGCAAGACCTGCCTGAAACCGAACTGCCCGCTGTTCTGCAGCCGGTCG
CGGAGGCCATGGATGCGATCGCTGCGGCCGATCTTAGCCAGACGAGCGGGTTCGGCCCATTCGGACCGCA
AGGAATCGGTCAATACACTACATGGCGTGATTTCATATGCGCGATTGCTGATCCCCATGTGTATCACTGG
CAAACTGTGATGGACGACACCGTCAGTGCGTCCGTCGCGCAGGCTCTCGATGAGCTGATGCTTTGGGCCG
AGGACTGCCCCGAAGTCCGGCACCTCGTGCACGCGGATTTCGGCTCCAACAATGTCCTGACGGACAATGG
CCGCATAACAGCGGTCATTGACTGGAGCGAGGCGATGTTCGGGGATTCCCAATACGAGGTCGCCAACATC
TTCTTCTGGAGGCCGTGGTTGGCTTGTATGGAGCAGCAGACGCGCTACTTCGAGCGGAGGCATCCGGAGC
TTGCAGGATCGCCGCGGCTCCGGGCGTATATGCTCCGCATTGGTCTTGACCAACTCTATCAGAGCTTGGT
TGACGGCAATTTCGATGATGCAGCTTGGGCGCAGGGTCGATGCGACGCAATCGTCCGATCCGGAGCCGGG
ACTGTCGGGCGTACACAAATCGCCCGCAGAAGCGCGGCCGTCTGGACCGATGGCTGTGTAGAAGTACTCG
CCGATAGTGGAAACCGACGCCCCAGCACTCGTCCGAGGGCAAAGGAATAGCACGTACTACGAGATTTCGA
TTCCACCGCCGCCTTCTATGAAAGGTTGGGCTTCGGAATCGTTTTCCGGGACGCCGGCTGGATGATCCTC
CAGCGCGGGGATCTCATGCTGGAGTTCTTCGCCCACCCCAACTTGTTTATTGCAGCTTATAATGGTTACA
AATAAAGCAATAGCATCACAAATTTCACAAATAAAGCATTTTTTTCACTGCATTCTAGTTGTGGTTTGTC
CAAACTCATCAATGTATCTTATCATGTCTGTATACCGTCGACCTCTAGCTAGAGCTTGGCGTAATCATGG
TCATAGCTGTTTCCTGTGTGAAATTGTTATCCGCTCACAATTCCACACAACATACGAGCCGGAAGCATAA
AGTGTAAAGCCTGGGGTGCCTAATGAGTGAGCTAACTCACATTAATTGCGTTGCGCTCACTGCCCGCTTT
CCAGTCGGGAAACCTGTCGTGCCAGCTGCATTAATGAATCGGCCAACGCGCGGGGAGAGGCGGTTTGCGT
ATTGGGCGCTCTTCCGCTTCCTCGCTCACTGACTCGCTGCGCTCGGTCGTTCGGCTGCGGCGAGCGGTAT
CAGCTCACTCAAAGGCGGTAATACGGTTATCCACAGAATCAGGGGATAACGCAGGAAAGAACATGTGAGC
AAAAGGCCAGCAAAAGGCCAGGAACCGTAAAAAGGCCGCGTTGCTGGCGTTTTTCCATAGGCTCCGCCCC
CCTGACGAGCATCACAAAAATCGACGCTCAAGTCAGAGGTGGCGAAACCCGACAGGACTATAAAGATACC
AGGCGTTTCCCCCTGGAAGCTCCCTCGTGCGCTCTCCTGTTCCGACCCTGCCGCTTACCGGATACCTGTC
CGCCTTTCTCCCTTCGGGAAGCGTGGCGCTTTCTCATAGCTCACGCTGTAGGTATCTCAGTTCGGTGTAG
GTCGTTCGCTCCAAGCTGGGCTGTGTGCACGAACCCCCCGTTCAGCCCGACCGCTGCGCCTTATCCGGTA
ACTATCGTCTTGAGTCCAACCCGGTAAGACACGACTTATCGCCACTGGCAGCAGCCACTGGTAACAGGAT
TAGCAGAGCGAGGTATGTAGGCGGTGCTACAGAGTTCTTGAAGTGGTGGCCTAACTACGGCTACACTAGA
AGAACAGTATTTGGTATCTGCGCTCTGCTGAAGCCAGTTACCTTCGGAAAAAGAGTTGGTAGCTCTTGAT
CCGGCAAACAAACCACCGCTGGTAGCGGTGGTTTTTTTGTTTGCAAGCAGCAGATTACGCGCAGAAAAAA
AGGATCTCAAGAAGATCCTTTGATCTTTTCTACGGGGTCTGACGCTCAGTGGAACGAAAACTCACGTTAA
GGGATTTTGGTCATGAGATTATCAAAAAGGATCTTCACCTAGATCCTTTTAAATTAAAAATGAAGTTTTA
AATCAATCTAAAGTATATATGAGTAAACTTGGTCTGACAGTTACCAATGCTTAATCAGTGAGGCACCTAT
CTCAGCGATCTGTCTATTTCGTTCATCCATAGTTGCCTGACTCCCCGTCGTGTAGATAACTACGATACGG
GAGGGCTTACCATCTGGCCCCAGTGCTGCAATGATACCGCGAGACCCACGCTCACCGGCTCCAGATTTAT
CAGCAATAAACCAGCCAGCCGGAAGGGCCGAGCGCAGAAGTGGTCCTGCAACTTTATCCGCCTCCATCCA
GTCTATTAATTGTTGCCGGGAAGCTAGAGTAAGTAGTTCGCCAGTTAATAGTTTGCGCAACGTTGTTGCC
ATTGCTACAGGCATCGTGGTGTCACGCTCGTCGTTTGGTATGGCTTCATTCAGCTCCGGTTCCCAACGAT
CAAGGCGAGTTACATGATCCCCCATGTTGTGCAAAAAAGCGGTTAGCTCCTTCGGTCCTCCGATCGTTGT
CAGAAGTAAGTTGGCCGCAGTGTTATCACTCATGGTTATGGCAGCACTGCATAATTCTCTTACTGTCATG
CCATCCGTAAGATGCTTTTCTGTGACTGGTGAGTACTCAACCAAGTCATTCTGAGAATAGTGTATGCGGC
GACCGAGTTGCTCTTGCCCGGCGTCAATACGGGATAATACCGCGCCACATAGCAGAACTTTAAAAGTGCT
CATCATTGGAAAACGTTCTTCGGGGCGAAAACTCTCAAGGATCTTACCGCTGTTGAGATCCAGTTCGATG
TAACCCACTCGTGCACCCAACTGATCTTCAGCATCTTTTACTTTCACCAGCGTTTCTGGGTGAGCAAAAA
CAGGAAGGCAAAATGCCGCAAAAAAGGGAATAAGGGCGACACGGAAATGTTGAATACTCATACTCTTCCT
TTTTCAATATTATTGAAGCATTTATCAGGGTTATTGTCTCATGAGCGGATACATATTTGAATGTATTTAG
AAAAATAAACAAATAGGGGTTCCGCGCACATTTCCCCGAAAAGTGCCACCTGACGTCGACGGATCGGGAG
ATCTCCCGATCCCCTATGGTGCACTCTCAGTACAATCTGCTCTGATGCCGCATAGTTAAGCC
Features (pLannotate 1.2.2; 20 found; start..end, strand, type, name):
    176..583     +  promoter       SFFV promoter: spleen focus-forming virus long terminal repeat (LTR) promoter
    597..1304    +  CDS            mCherry: mCherry is a basic (constitutively fluorescent) red fluorescent protein published in 2004, derived from Discosoma sp.. It is reported to be a very rapidly-maturing monomer with low acid sensitivity.
   1350..1408    +  CDS            F2A (fragment): 2A peptide from foot-and-mouth disease virus polyprotein Eukaryotic ribosomes fail to insert a peptide bond between the Gly and Pro residues, yielding separate polypeptides.
   1635..2348    +  CDS            EGFP: EGFP is a basic (constitutively fluorescent) green fluorescent protein published in 1996, derived from Aequorea victoria. It is reported to be a rapidly-maturing weak dimer with moderate acid sensitivity.
   2526..2750    +  polyA_signal   bGH poly(A) signal: bovine growth hormone polyadenylation signal
   2766..2789    +  polyA_signal   bGH poly(A) signal (fragment): bovine growth hormone polyadenylation signal
   2793..2814    +  promoter       SV40 promoter (fragment): SV40 enhancer and early promoter
   2835..3068    +  rep_origin     f1 ori (fragment) (sequence partly withheld): f1 bacteriophage origin of replication; arrow indicates direction of (+) strand synthesis
   3073..3120    +  protein_bind   FRT: FLP-mediated recombination occurs in the 8-bp core sequence TCTAGAAA (Turan and Bode, 2011). FLP recombinase from the Saccharomyces cerevisiae 2μ plasmid
   3128..4150    +  CDS            HygR: aminoglycoside phosphotransferase from E. coli; aph(4)-Ia; confers resistance to hygromycin
   4160..4285    +  CDS            ble (fragment): BLE_KLEPN - Experimental evidence at protein level: Swiss-Prot protein existence level 1. Binding protein with a strong affinity to the bleomycin family of antibiotics. Binds to CL990; an antimitotic-antibiotic compound. From Klebsiella pneumoniae.
   4280..4401    +  polyA_signal   SV40 poly(A) signal: SV40 polyadenylation signal
   4474..4490    -  protein_bind   lac operator: The lac repressor binds to the lac operator to inhibit transcription in E. coli. This inhibition can be relieved by adding lactose or isopropyl-β-D-thiogalactopyranoside (IPTG). lac repressor encoded by lacI
   4498..4528    -  promoter       lac promoter: promoter for the E. coli lac operon
   4543..4564    -  protein_bind   CAP binding site: CAP binding activates transcription in the presence of cAMP. E. coli catabolite activator protein
   4577..4669    -  CDS            lacI (fragment): lac repressor; lacI; The lac repressor binds to the lac operator to inhibit transcription in E. coli. This inhibition can be relieved by adding lactose or isopropyl-β-D-thiogalactopyranoside (IPTG).
   4852..5440    -  rep_origin     ori: high-copy-number ColE1/pMB1/pBR322/pUC origin of replication
   5611..6471    -  CDS            AmpR: β-lactamase; bla; confers resistance to ampicillin, carbenicillin, and related antibiotics
   6472..6576    -  promoter       AmpR promoter: bla
   6635..5       -  misc_feature   bom (fragment) (across the origin): basis of mobility region from pBR322
