[The description below was written by a language model from this plasmid's Addgene catalogue record and pLannotate feature annotations shown in this document.]
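Description:
EK0501 SFFV-mCherry-SGc(MYC.s1)cSG-EGFP-(3xMS2) is a 6.7 kb mammalian expression plasmid on a FLP-IN backbone that encodes an ADAR-editing-based RNA sensor directed at MYC transcripts. In bacteria it is maintained at high copy through a ColE1/pUC-type origin and selected with ampicillin (AmpR under its own bla promoter). Remnants of a lac promoter/operator region, an f1 origin fragment and a bom fragment are also annotated. For mammalian cells, the backbone carries an FRT site placed directly upstream of a hygromycin resistance coding sequence followed by an SV40 poly(A) signal. No complete promoter is annotated ahead of HygR. This matches the usual Flp-In design, in which FLP-mediated recombination into a genomic FRT landing site supplies the promoter and makes correctly integrated cells hygromycin resistant.

The payload is a single transcription unit driven by the spleen focus-forming virus (SFFV) LTR promoter and terminated by a bGH poly(A) signal. It reads mCherry, then a 2A peptide (an F2A fragment is annotated), then an unannotated stretch of roughly 200 nt that, judging from the construct name, holds the MYC.s1 sensor sequence with its flanking linker elements, and finally EGFP. The name also indicates three MS2 hairpins, presumably in the unannotated region between EGFP and the poly(A) signal; MS2 hairpins are binding sites for MS2 coat protein fusions. mCherry serves as a constitutive marker of expression. EGFP is the output, presumably translated only once ADAR editing of the sensor region, triggered by pairing with the target RNA, permits read-through, although the record does not spell out this mechanism. The stated purpose is expression of the MYC sensor in mammalian cells.
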