Addgene plasmid #191185: EK0501 SFFV-mCherry-SGc(MYC.s1)cSG-EGFP-(3xMS2) (FLP-IN)
Purpose: Expression of MYC sensor in mammalian cells
Depositing lab: Xiaojing Gao. Depositing organization: Stanford University. Publication: Modular, programmable RNA sensing using ADAR editing in living cells. Kaseniit KE, Katz N, Kolber NS, Call CC, Wengier DL, Cody WB, Sattely ES, Gao XJ. Nat Biotechnol. 2022 Oct 5. pii: 10.1038/s41587-022-01493-x. doi: 10.1038/s41587-022-01493-x. PubMed 36198772.
Backbone
  Vector backbone: FLP-IN
  Vector type: Mammalian Expression
Growth in bacteria
  Bacterial resistance: Ampicillin, 100 μg/mL
  Growth temperature: 37°C
  Growth strain: DH5alpha
  Copy number: High Copy
Gene/Insert
  Gene/Insert name: mCherry:MYC.s1:EGFP-3xMS2
  Species: Synthetic
  Mutation: WT
  Promoter: SFFV
  Cloning method: Unknown
Terms and licenses: Academic/Nonprofit Terms; Industry Terms: Not Available to Industry
Depositor comments: Please see https://rnasensing.bio/ for more details. Please visit https://www.biorxiv.org/content/10.1101/2022.01.28.478207v1 for bioRxiv preprint.
How to cite: EK0501 SFFV-mCherry-SGc(MYC.s1)cSG-EGFP-(3xMS2) (FLP-IN) was a gift from Xiaojing Gao (Addgene plasmid # 191185 ; http://n2t.net/addgene:191185 ; RRID:Addgene_191185)
